Addgene plasmid #230421: AiP11591 - pAAV-hsA2-AiE0097m-minRho-SYFP2-WPRE3-BGHpA (Alias: CN1591)
Purpose: AiE0097m is an enhancer sequence, designed to drive AAV-mediated transgene expression in specific populations of brain cells
Depositing lab: Allen Institute for Brain Science & Jonathan Ting. Depositing organization: Allen Institute. Publication: A suite of enhancer AAVs and transgenic mouse lines for genetic access to cortical cell types. Ben-Simon Y, Hooper M, Narayan S, Daigle TL, Dwivedi D, Way SW, Oster A, Stafford DA, Mich JK, Taormina MJ, Martinez RA, Opitz-Araya X, Roth JR, Alexander JR, Allen S, Amster A, Arbuckle J, Ayala A, Baker PM, Bakken TE, Barcelli T, Barta S, Bendrick J, Bertagnolli D, Bielstein C, Bishwakarma P, Bowlus J, Boyer G, Brouner K, Casian B, Casper T, Chakka AB, Chakrabarty R, Chance RK, Chavan S, Clark M, Colbert K, Collman F, Daniel S, Departee M, DiValentin P, Donadio N, Dotson N, Egdorf T, Fliss T, Gabitto M, Garcia J, Gary A, Gasperini M, Gloe J, Goldy J, Gore BB, Graybuck L, Greisman N, Haeseleer F, Halterman C, Haradon Z, Hastings SD, Helback O, Ho W, Hockemeyer D, Huang C, Huff S, Hunker A, Johansen N, Jones D, Juneau Z, Kalmbach B, Kannan M, Khem S, Kussick E, Kutsal R, Larsen R, Lee C, Lee AY, Leibly M, Lenz GH, Li S, Liang E, Lusk N, Madigan Z, Malloy J, Malone J, McCue R, Melchor J, Mollenkopf T, Moosman S, Morin E, Newman D, Ng L, Ngo K, Omstead V, Otto S, Oyama A, Pena N, Pham T, Phillips E, Pom CA, Potekhina L, Ransford S, Ray PL, Rette D, Reynoldson C, Rimorin C, Rocha D, Ruiz A, Sanchez REA, Sawyer L, Sedeno-Cortes A, Sevigny JP, Shapovalova N, Shepard N, Shulga L, Sigler AR, Siverts L, Soliman S, Somasundaram S, Staats B, Stewart K, Szelenyi E, Tieu M, Trader C, Tran A, van Velthoven CTJ, Walker M, Wang Y, Weed N, Wirthlin M, Wood T, Wynalda B, Yao Z, Zhou T, Ariza J, Dee N, Reding M, Ronellenfitch K, Mufti S, Sunkin SM, Smith KA, Esposito L, Waters J, Thyagarajan B, Yao S, Lein ES, Zeng H, Levi BP, Ngai J, Ting JT, Tasic B. Cell. 2025 May 16:S0092-8674(25)00513-6. doi: 10.1016/j.cell.2025.05.002. PubMed 40403729.
Backbone
  Vector backbone: pAAV2
  Vector type: AAV
Growth in bacteria
  Bacterial resistance: Ampicillin, 100 μg/mL
  Growth temperature: 37°C
  Growth strain: NEB Stable
  Copy number: High Copy
Gene/Insert
  Gene/Insert name: SYFP2
  Species: Synthetic
  Promoter: minRho
  Cloning method: Gibson Cloning
Terms and licenses: Academic/Nonprofit Terms; Industry Terms: Not Available to Industry
How to cite: AiP11591 - pAAV-hsA2-AiE0097m-minRho-SYFP2-WPRE3-BGHpA (Alias: CN1591) was a gift from Allen Institute for Brain Science & Jonathan Ting (Addgene plasmid # 230421 ; http://n2t.net/addgene:230421 ; RRID:Addgene_230421)
