[The description below was written by a language model from this plasmid's Addgene catalogue record and pLannotate feature annotations shown in this document.]
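Description:
AiP11591 - pAAV-hsA2-AiE0097m-minRho-SYFP2-WPRE3-BGHpA (alias CN1591) is an AAV transfer plasmid of about 5.1 kb built on a pAAV2 backbone. It is one of a collection of enhancer-driven reporter vectors made for genetic access to cortical cell types. In bacteria it is maintained through a high-copy ColE1/pUC-type origin and selected with ampicillin via the bla gene and its own promoter. An f1 phage origin is also present, and short bom and rop fragments are remnants of the pBR322-derived backbone. The recorded growth strain is a recombination-deficient one, a common choice for keeping the repeat-rich AAV ITRs stable.

The payload lies between AAV2 inverted terminal repeats, which are the cis elements needed for replication and packaging of the genome into AAV particles. The downstream ITR is annotated in full, while the upstream one is detected only as short fragments. Within the cassette, the enhancer AiE0097m is paired with a minimal rhodopsin promoter (minRho). The minimal promoter supplies basal transcription initiation, and the enhancer is intended to confer cell-population specificity. Neither element is annotated in the feature table, nor is the "hsA2" element named in the title, and the record does not define hsA2; all three presumably sit in the unannotated region upstream of the reporter. The expressed gene is SYFP2, a rapidly maturing monomeric yellow fluorescent protein. It is followed by WPRE3, a shortened woodchuck hepatitis virus posttranscriptional element (annotated as two WPRE fragments) that boosts transcript expression, and by the bovine growth hormone polyadenylation signal. The construct is used to produce recombinant AAV that fluorescently labels specific brain cell populations. The record does not state which population AiE0097m targets.
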