Features (pLannotate 1.2.2; 14 found; start..end, strand, type, name):
     12..39      +  repeat_region  AAV2 ITR (fragment): inverted terminal repeat of adeno-associated virus serotype 2 inverted
     68..95      +  repeat_region  AAV2 ITR (fragment): inverted terminal repeat of adeno-associated virus serotype 2 inverted
   1127..1843    +  CDS            SYFP2: SYFP2 is a basic (constitutively fluorescent) yellow fluorescent protein published in 2006, derived from Aequorea victoria. It is reported to be a very rapidly-maturing monomer with moderate acid sensitivity.
   1858..2015    +  misc_feature   WPRE (fragment): woodchuck hepatitis virus posttranscriptional regulatory element
   2021..2101    +  misc_feature   WPRE (fragment): woodchuck hepatitis virus posttranscriptional regulatory element
   2118..2229    +  polyA_signal   bGH poly(A) signal: bovine growth hormone polyadenylation signal
   2347..2487    +  repeat_region  AAV2 ITR: inverted terminal repeat of adeno-associated virus serotype 2 inverted
   2492..2543    -  misc_feature   bom (fragment): basis of mobility region from pBR322
   2562..3017    +  rep_origin     f1 ori (sequence partly withheld): f1 bacteriophage origin of replication; arrow indicates direction of (+) strand synthesis
   3018..3067    -  misc_feature   bom (fragment): basis of mobility region from pBR322
   3169..3204    -  CDS            rop (fragment): Rop protein, which maintains plasmids at low copy number; rop
   3299..3403    +  promoter       AmpR promoter: bla
   3404..4264    +  CDS            AmpR: β-lactamase; bla; confers resistance to ampicillin, carbenicillin, and related antibiotics
   4435..5023    +  rep_origin     ori: high-copy-number ColE1/pMB1/pBR322/pUC origin of replication
>Addgene plasmid #230421 | AiP11591 - pAAV-hsA2-AiE0097m-minRho-SYFP2-WPRE3-BGHpA (Alias: CN1591) | addgene full sequence | sequence record 470902 | Addgene NGS Result
CCTGCAGGCAGCTGCGCGCTCGCTCGCTCACTGAGGCCGCCCGGGCGTCGGGCGACCTTTGGTCGCCCGG
CCTCAGTGAGCGAGCGAGCGCGCAGAGAGGGAGTGGCCAACTCCATCACTAGGGGTTCCTGCGGCCGCAA
CGCGTTTAGAACAATGGCTGGCCCATAGTAAATGCCGTGTTAGTGTGTTAGTTGCTGTTCTTCCACGTCA
GAAGAGGCACAGACAAATTACCACCAGGTGGCGCTCAGAGTCTGCGGAGGCATCACAACAGCCCTGAATT
TGAATCCTGCTCTGCCACTGCCTAGTTGAGACCTTTTACTACCTGACTAGCTGTTTGTGTATTTTAGGTG
TTTGTTTGCTTGGAGTGGCAGGTGAGATTGGAACTCAGAATTCCTAAGGTTTTCTAGACCAGAACTCTTC
TTCTGGAATTGGCATTGGCTCCCTGGATCCGCCTTCAGCTCCCGTTCTCCATGGTTTATGTTAATCATCC
CTCTGATCTATGGGAAGGAAAACTGAATGCCCCAAATTTCCCTTTTAATTTTATTATAATTATATGACAA
ATAATGCTTACTTGCTAATTATTATACAGAACAAATGTTGCTTGCCAAGTGTTGAGTGGAACCTTTTATT
CTTCTCTTCAAAACAATTTATCCTTAGGAAAGCTAAATACGTGTTCCAGCCTGGAAGGCTTCATTTACGT
AAGTCTCCGATTTCATAATGTCCATGCTGAGTCTAGGGGTGGAGAAAGGAAAGAGGGTGCTCAAGGCCAC
TCAGTCCTACCGTGTCACTTTAGATAAGAAGAAGTGTGTCTAAAATTATAGAGTGCCTTGCCCAGAGTTA
GGGGCAGGTAGCACTAGAACCCAGGTCAGTGACCTTGTTTAAGGCACACCATCATACTAGCATCCTTCTC
TGGGGCCCTTCTGCTTGCGAATTCGATATCATAATCAACCATAGGTACCGAGCTCGGGATTCAGCCGGGA
GCTTAGGGAGGGGAGGTCACTTCATAAGGGCCTGGGGGGGGAGTTGGAGCCACGAGTCGTCCAGCCGGAG
CCCCGTGTGGCTGAGCTCCGGCCTCAGAAGCATCCCCGGGTTGGATCCTTCGAAGCTAGCGCTACCGGTC
GCCACCATGGTGAGCAAGGGCGAGGAGCTGTTCACCGGGGTGGTGCCCATCCTGGTCGAGCTGGACGGCG
ACGTAAACGGCCACAAGTTCAGCGTGTCCGGCGAGGGCGAGGGCGATGCCACCTACGGCAAGCTGACCCT
GAAGCTGATCTGCACCACCGGCAAGCTGCCCGTGCCCTGGCCCACCCTCGTGACCACCCTGGGCTACGGC
GTGCAGTGCTTCGCCCGCTACCCCGACCACATGAAGCAGCACGACTTCTTCAAGTCCGCCATGCCCGAAG
GCTACGTCCAGGAGCGCACCATCTTCTTCAAGGACGACGGCAACTACAAGACCCGCGCCGAGGTGAAGTT
CGAGGGCGACACCCTGGTGAACCGCATCGAGCTGAAGGGCATCGACTTCAAGGAGGACGGCAACATCCTG
GGGCACAAGCTGGAGTACAACTACAACAGCCACAACGTCTATATCACCGCCGACAAGCAGAAGAACGGCA
TCAAGGCCAACTTCAAGATCCGCCACAACATCGAGGACGGCGGCGTGCAGCTCGCCGACCACTACCAGCA
GAACACCCCCATCGGCGACGGCCCCGTGCTGCTGCCCGACAACCACTACCTGAGCTACCAGTCCAAGCTG
AGCAAAGACCCCAACGAGAAGCGCGATCACATGGTCCTGCTGGAGTTCGTGACCGCCGCCGGGATCACTC
TCGGCATGGACGAGCTGTACAAGTAAGTCGACATCATAATCAACCTCTGGATTACAAAATTTGTGAAAGA
TTGACTGGTATTCTTAACTATGTTGCTCCTTTTACGCTATGTGGATACGCTGCTTTAATGCCTTTGTATC
ATGCTATTGCTTCCCGTATGGCTTTCATTTTCTCCTCCTTGTATAAATCCTGGTTAGTTCTTGCCACGGC
GGAACTCATCGCCGCCTGCCTTGCCCGCTGCTGGACAGGGGCTCGGCTGTTGGGCACTGACAATTCCGTG
GCTCGAGAGATCTTCGACTGTGCCTTCTAGTTGCCAGCCATCTGTTGTTTGCCCCTCCCCCGTGCCTTCC
TTGACCCTGGAAGGTGCCACTCCCACTGTCCTTTCCTAATAAAATGAGGAAATTGCATCGCATTGTCTGA
GTAGGTGTCATTCTATTCTGGGGGGTGGGGTGGGGCAGGACAGCAAGGGGGAGGATTGGGAAGACAATAG
CAGGCATGAGATCTCACGTGCGGACCGAGCGGCCGCAGGAACCCCTAGTGATGGAGTTGGCCACTCCCTC
TCTGCGCGCTCGCTCGCTCACTGAGGCCGGGCGACCAAAGGTCGCCCGACGCCCGGGCTTTGCCCGGGCG
GCCTCAGTGAGCGAGCGAGCGCGCAGCTGCCTGCAGGGGCGCCTGATGCGGTATTTTCTCCTTACGCATC
TGTGCGGTATTTCACACCGCATA
[95 nt withheld, positions 2544-2638]
T
[46 nt withheld, positions 2640-2685]
C
[141 nt withheld, positions 2687-2827]
CCTTTGACGTTGGAGTCCACGTTCTTT
[37 nt withheld, positions 2855-2891]
ACTCTATCTCGGGCTATTCTTTTGATTTATAAGGGATTTTGCCGATTTCGGTCTATTGGTTAAAAAATGA
GCTGATTTAACAAAAATTTAACGGGAATTTTAACAAAATATTAACGTTTACAATTTTATGGTGCACTCTC
AGTACAATCTGCTCTGATGCCGCATAGTTAAGCCAGCCCCGACACCCGCCAACACCCGCTGACGCGCCCT
GACGGGCTTGTCTGCTCCCGGCATCCGCTTACAGACAAGCTGTGACCGTCTCCGGGAGCTGCATGTGTCA
GAGGTTTTCACCGTCATCACCGAAACGCGCGAGACGAAAGGGCCTCGTGATACGCCTATTTTTATAGGTT
AATGTCATGATAATAATGGTTTCTTAGACGTCAGGTGGCACTTTTCGGGGAAATGTGCGCGGAACCCCTA
TTTGTTTATTTTTCTAAATACATTCAAATATGTATCCGCTCATGAGACAATAACCCTGATAAATGCTTCA
ATAATATTGAAAAAGGAAGAGTATGAGTATTCAACATTTCCGTGTCGCCCTTATTCCCTTTTTTGCGGCA
TTTTGCCTTCCTGTTTTTGCTCACCCAGAAACGCTGGTGAAAGTAAAAGATGCTGAAGATCAGTTGGGTG
CACGAGTGGGTTACATCGAACTGGATCTCAACAGCGGTAAGATCCTTGAGAGTTTTCGCCCCGAAGAACG
TTTTCCAATGATGAGCACTTTTAAAGTTCTGCTATGTGGCGCGGTATTATCCCGTATTGACGCCGGGCAA
GAGCAACTCGGTCGCCGCATACACTATTCTCAGAATGACTTGGTTGAGTACTCACCAGTCACAGAAAAGC
ATCTTACGGATGGCATGACAGTAAGAGAATTATGCAGTGCTGCCATAACCATGAGTGATAACACTGCGGC
CAACTTACTTCTGACAACGATCGGAGGACCGAAGGAGCTAACCGCTTTTTTGCACAACATGGGGGATCAT
GTAACTCGCCTTGATCGTTGGGAACCGGAGCTGAATGAAGCCATACCAAACGACGAGCGTGACACCACGA
TGCCTGTAGCAATGGCAACAACGTTGCGCAAACTATTAACTGGCGAACTACTTACTCTAGCTTCCCGGCA
ACAATTAATAGACTGGATGGAGGCGGATAAAGTTGCAGGACCACTTCTGCGCTCGGCCCTTCCGGCTGGC
TGGTTTATTGCTGATAAATCTGGAGCCGGTGAGCGTGGGTCTCGCGGTATCATTGCAGCACTGGGGCCAG
ATGGTAAGCCCTCCCGTATCGTAGTTATCTACACGACGGGGAGTCAGGCAACTATGGATGAACGAAATAG
ACAGATCGCTGAGATAGGTGCCTCACTGATTAAGCATTGGTAACTGTCAGACCAAGTTTACTCATATATA
CTTTAGATTGATTTAAAACTTCATTTTTAATTTAAAAGGATCTAGGTGAAGATCCTTTTTGATAATCTCA
TGACCAAAATCCCTTAACGTGAGTTTTCGTTCCACTGAGCGTCAGACCCCGTAGAAAAGATCAAAGGATC
TTCTTGAGATCCTTTTTTTCTGCGCGTAATCTGCTGCTTGCAAACAAAAAAACCACCGCTACCAGCGGTG
GTTTGTTTGCCGGATCAAGAGCTACCAACTCTTTTTCCGAAGGTAACTGGCTTCAGCAGAGCGCAGATAC
CAAATACTGTTCTTCTAGTGTAGCCGTAGTTAGGCCACCACTTCAAGAACTCTGTAGCACCGCCTACATA
CCTCGCTCTGCTAATCCTGTTACCAGTGGCTGCTGCCAGTGGCGATAAGTCGTGTCTTACCGGGTTGGAC
TCAAGACGATAGTTACCGGATAAGGCGCAGCGGTCGGGCTGAACGGGGGGTTCGTGCACACAGCCCAGCT
TGGAGCGAACGACCTACACCGAACTGAGATACCTACAGCGTGAGCTATGAGAAAGCGCCACGCTTCCCGA
AGGGAGAAAGGCGGACAGGTATCCGGTAAGCGGCAGGGTCGGAACAGGAGAGCGCACGAGGGAGCTTCCA
GGGGGAAACGCCTGGTATCTTTATAGTCCTGTCGGGTTTCGCCACCTCTGACTTGAGCGTCGATTTTTGT
GATGCTCGTCAGGGGGGCGGAGCCTATGGAAAAACGCCAGCAACGCGGCCTTTTTACGGTTCCTGGCCTT
TTGCTGGCCTTTTGCTCACATGT
